>Addgene plasmid #24272 | nAChR beta2 WT | addgene full sequence | sequence record 313986 | Addgene NGS Result
GGCATTGATTATTGACTAGTTATTAATAGTAATCAATTACGGGGTCATTAGTTCATAGCCCATATATGGA
GTTCCGCGTTACATAACTTACGGTAAATGGCCCGCCTGGCTGACCGCCCAACGACCCCCGCCCATTGACG
TCAATAATGACGTATGTTCCCATAGTAACGCCAATAGGGACTTTCCATTGACGTCAATGGGTGGAGTATT
TACGGTAAACTGCCCACTTGGCAGTACATCAAGTGTATCATATGCCAAGTCCGCCCCCTATTGACGTCAA
TGACGGTAAATGGCCCGCCTGGCATTATGCCCAGTACATGACCTTACGGGACTTTCCTACTTGGCAGTAC
ATCTACGTATTAGTCATCGCTATTACCATGGTGATGCGGTTTTGGCAGTACACCAATGGGCGTGGATAGC
GGTTTGACTCACGGGGATTTCCAAGTCTCCACCCCATTGACGTCAATGGGAGTTTGTTTTGGCACCAAAA
TCAACGGGACTTTCCAAAATGTCGTAACAACTGCGATCGCCCGCCCCGTTGACGCAAATGGGCGGTAGGC
GTGTACGGTGGGAGGTCTATATAAGCAGAGCTCGTTTAGTGAACCGTCAGATCACTAGAAGCTTTATTGC
GGTAGTTTATCACAGTTAAATTGCTAACGCAGTCAGTGCTTCTGACACAACAGTCTCGAACTTAAGCTGC
AGTGACTCTCTTAAGGTAGCCTTGCAGAAGTTGGTCGTGAGGCACTGGGCAGGTAAGTATCAAGGTTACA
AGACAGGTTTAAGGAGACCAATAGAAACTGGGCTTGTCGAGACAGAGAAGACTCTTGCGTTTCTGATAGG
CACCTATTGGTCTTACTGACATCCACTTTGCCTTTCTCTCCACAGGTGTCCACTCCCAGTTCAATTACAG
CTCTTAAGGCTAGAGTACTTAATACGACTCACTATAGGCTAGCCTCGAGAATTCGCCCTTCTCCGCGCTA
TGCAGGCGGCATGGCCCGGTGCTCCAACTCTATGGCGCTGCTGTTCAGCTTTGGCCTCCTTTGGCTGTGT
TCAGGGGTTTTGGGTACTGACACAGAGGAGCGGCTGGTGGAGCATCTCTTGGATCCTTCCCGCTATAACA
AGCTGATCCGTCCAGCTACTAATGGCTCTGAGCTGGTGACTGTACAGCTCATGGTATCATTGGCACAGCT
CATCAGTGTGCACGAGCGGGAGCAGATCATGACCACCAACGTCTGGCTGACCCAGGAGTGGGAAGATTAT
CGCCTCACATGGAAGCCTGAGGATTTCGACAATATGAAGAAAGTCCGACTCCCTTCTAAGCACATCTGGC
TCCCAGATGTGGTTCTATACAACAATGCTGACGGCATGTACGAAGTCTCCTTCTATTCCAATGCTGTGGT
CTCCTATGATGGCAGCATCTTTTGGCTACCGCCTGCCATCTACAAGAGCGCATGCAAGATTGAGGTGAAG
CACTTCCCATTTGACCAGCAGAACTGCACCATGAAGTTCCGCTCCTGGACCTACGACCGCACTGAGATTG
ACCTGGTGCTCAAAAGCGATGTGGCCAGCCTGGACGACTTCACACCTAGTGGGGAGTGGGACATCATCGC
ACTGCCAGGCCGACGCAACGAGAACCCAGACGACTCCACCTACGTGGACATCACCTACGACTTCATCATT
CGTCGCAAACCGCTCTTCTACACCATCAACCTCATCATCCCCTGCGTACTCATCACCTCGCTGGCCATCC
TGGTCTTCTACCTGCCCTCAGACTGTGGTGAAAAGATGACACTTTGTATTTCTGTGCTGCTGGCGCTCAC
GGTGTTCCTGCTGCTCATCTCCAAGATTGTGCCTCCCACCTCCCTCGACGTACCGCTGGTGGGAAAGTAC
CTCATGTTCACCATGGTGCTAGTCACCTTCTCCATCGTCACTAGCGTGTGTGTGCTCAATGTGCACCACC
GTTCGCCTACCACGCACACCATGGCGCCCTGGGTCAAGGTGGTCTTCCTGGAGAAGCTGCCCACCCTCCT
CTTCCTGCAGCAGCCACGCCACCGCTGTGCACGTCAACGCCTGCGCTTGCGAAGGCGCCAGCGGGAACGT
GAGGGGGCAGGCACACTATTCTTCCGCAAAGGTCCTGCAGCTGACCCATGTACCTGCTTTGTCAATCCTG
CATCAATGCAGGGCTTGGCTGGGGCTTTCCAGGCTGAGCCCGCTGCAGCCGGTCTGGGGCGCTCGATGGG
CCCATGCAGCTGTGGCCTCCGGGAAGCTGTGGACGGTGTACGCTTCATTGCGGACCATATGCGAAGTGAA
GATGATGACCAGAGTGTGAGGGAGGATTGGAAATACGTTGCCATGGTGATCGACCGCCTGTTCCTCTGGA
TCTTTGTCTTTGTCTGTGTCTTTGGGACCATTGGCATGTTCCTGCAGCCTCTCTTCCAGAACTACACTGC
CACGACCTTCCTTCACTCTGACCACTCAGCTCCCAGCTCCAAGTGAGGTCTCTCATTTGCAGCTCCTCAA
GGGCGAATTCACGCGTGGTACCTCTAGAGTCGACCCGGGCGGCCGCTTCCCTTTAGTGAGGGTTAATGCT
TCGAGCAGACATGATAAGATACATTGATGAGTTTGGACAAACCACAACTAGAATGCAGTGAAAAAAATGC
TTTATTTGTGAAATTTGTGATGCTATTGCTTTATTTGTAACCATTATAAGCTGCAATAAACAAGTTAACA
ACAACAATTGCATTCATTTTATGTTTCAGGTTCAGGGGGAGATGTGGGAGGTTTTTTAAAGCAAGTAAAA
CCTCTACAAATGTGGTAAAATCCGATAAGGATCGATCCGGGCTGGCGTAATAGCGAAGAGGCCCGCACCG
ATCGCCCTTCCCAACAGTTGCGCAGCCTGAATGGCGAATGG
[124 nt withheld, positions 2912-3035]
C
[91 nt withheld, positions 3037-3127]
A
[49 nt withheld, positions 3129-3177]
CCTTTGACGTTGGAGTCCACGTTCTTT
[37 nt withheld, positions 3205-3241]
ACCCTATCTCGGTCTATTCTTTTGATTTATAAGGGATTTTGCCGATTTCGGCCTATTGGTTAAAAAATGA
GCTGATTTAACAAAAATTTAACGCGAATTTTAACAAAATATTAACGCTTACAATTTCCTGATGCGGTATT
TTCTCCTTACGCATCTGTGCGGTATTTCACACCGCATACGCGGATCTGCGCAGCACCATGGCCTGAAATA
ACCTCTGAAAGAGGAACTTGGTTAGGTACCTTCTGAGGCGGAAAGAACCAGCTGTGGAATGTGTGTCAGT
TAGGGTGTGGAAAGTCCCCAGGCTCCCCAGCAGGCAGAAGTATGCAAAGCATGCATCTCAATTAGTCAGC
AACCAGGTGTGGAAAGTCCCCAGGCTCCCCAGCAGGCAGAAGTATGCAAAGCATGCATCTCAATTAGTCA
GCAACCATAGTCCCGCCCCTAACTCCGCCCATCCCGCCCCTAACTCCGCCCAGTTCCGCCCATTCTCCGC
CCCATGGCTGACTAATTTTTTTTATTTATGCAGAGGCCGAGGCCGCCTCGGCCTCTGAGCTATTCCAGAA
GTAGTGAGGAGGCTTTTTTGGAGGCCTAGGCTTTTGCAAAAAGCTTGATTCTTCTGACACAACAGTCTCG
AACTTAAGGCTAGAGCCACCATGATTGAACAAGATGGATTGCACGCAGGTTCTCCGGCCGCTTGGGTGGA
GAGGCTATTCGGCTATGACTGGGCACAACAGACAATCGGCTGCTCTGATGCCGCCGTGTTCCGGCTGTCA
GCGCAGGGGCGCCCGGTTCTTTTTGTCAAGACCGACCTGTCCGGTGCCCTGAATGAACTGCAGGACGAGG
CAGCGCGGCTATCGTGGCTGGCCACGACGGGCGTTCCTTGCGCAGCTGTGCTCGACGTTGTCACTGAAGC
GGGAAGGGACTGGCTGCTATTGGGCGAAGTGCCGGGGCAGGATCTCCTGTCATCTCACCTTGCTCCTGCC
GAGAAAGTATCCATCATGGCTGATGCAATGCGGCGGCTGCATACGCTTGATCCGGCTACCTGCCCATTCG
ACCACCAAGCGAAACATCGCATCGAGCGAGCACGTACTCGGATGGAAGCCGGTCTTGTCGATCAGGATGA
TCTGGACGAAGAGCATCAGGGGCTCGCGCCAGCCGAACTGTTCGCCAGGCTCAAGGCGCGCATGCCCGAC
GGCGAGGATCTCGTCGTGACCCATGGCGATGCCTGCTTGCCGAATATCATGGTGGAAAATGGCCGCTTTT
CTGGATTCATCGACTGTGGCCGGCTGGGTGTGGCGGACCGCTATCAGGACATAGCGTTGGCTACCCGTGA
TATTGCTGAAGAGCTTGGCGGCGAATGGGCTGACCGCTTCCTCGTGCTTTACGGTATCGCCGCTCCCGAT
TCGCAGCGCATCGCCTTCTATCGCCTTCTTGACGAGTTCTTCTGAGCGGGACTCTGGGGTTCGAAATGAC
CGACCAAGCGACGCCCAACCTGCCATCACGATGGCCGCAATAAAATATCTTTATTTTCATTACATCTGTG
TGTTGGTTTTTTGTGTGAATCGATAGCGATAAGGATCCGCGTATGGTGCACTCTCAGTACAATCTGCTCT
GATGCCGCATAGTTAAGCCAGCCCCGACACCCGCCAACACCCGCTGACGCGCCCTGACGGGCTTGTCTGC
TCCCGGCATCCGCTTACAGACAAGCTGTGACCGTCTCCGGGAGCTGCATGTGTCAGAGGTTTTCACCGTC
ATCACCGAAACGCGCGAGACGAAAGGGCCTCGTGATACGCCTATTTTTATAGGTTAATGTCATGATAATA
ATGGTTTCTTAGACGTCAGGTGGCACTTTTCGGGGAAATGTGCGCGGAACCCCTATTTGTTTATTTTTCT
AAATACATTCAAATATGTATCCGCTCATGAGACAATAACCCTGATAAATGCTTCAATAATATTGAAAAAG
GAAGAGTATGAGTATTCAACATTTCCGTGTCGCCCTTATTCCCTTTTTTGCGGCATTTTGCCTTCCTGTT
TTTGCTCACCCAGAAACGCTGGTGAAAGTAAAAGATGCTGAAGATCAGTTGGGTGCACGAGTGGGTTACA
TCGAACTGGATCTCAACAGCGGTAAGATCCTTGAGAGTTTTCGCCCCGAAGAACGTTTTCCAATGATGAG
CACTTTTAAAGTTCTGCTATGTGGCGCGGTATTATCCCGTATTGACGCCGGGCAAGAGCAACTCGGTCGC
CGCATACACTATTCTCAGAATGACTTGGTTGAGTACTCACCAGTCACAGAAAAGCATCTTACGGATGGCA
TGACAGTAAGAGAATTATGCAGTGCTGCCATAACCATGAGTGATAACACTGCGGCCAACTTACTTCTGAC
AACGATCGGAGGACCGAAGGAGCTAACCGCTTTTTTGCACAACATGGGGGATCATGTAACTCGCCTTGAT
CGTTGGGAACCGGAGCTGAATGAAGCCATACCAAACGACGAGCGTGACACCACGATGCCTGTAGCAATGG
CAACAACGTTGCGCAAACTATTAACTGGCGAACTACTTACTCTAGCTTCCCGGCAACAATTAATAGACTG
GATGGAGGCGGATAAAGTTGCAGGACCACTTCTGCGCTCGGCCCTTCCGGCTGGCTGGTTTATTGCTGAT
AAATCTGGAGCCGGTGAGCGTGGGTCTCGCGGTATCATTGCAGCACTGGGGCCAGATGGTAAGCCCTCCC
GTATCGTAGTTATCTACACGACGGGGAGTCAGGCAACTATGGATGAACGAAATAGACAGATCGCTGAGAT
AGGTGCCTCACTGATTAAGCATTGGTAACTGTCAGACCAAGTTTACTCATATATACTTTAGATTGATTTA
AAACTTCATTTTTAATTTAAAAGGATCTAGGTGAAGATCCTTTTTGATAATCTCATGACCAAAATCCCTT
AACGTGAGTTTTCGTTCCACTGAGCGTCAGACCCCGTAGAAAAGATCAAAGGATCTTCTTGAGATCCTTT
TTTTCTGCGCGTAATCTGCTGCTTGCAAACAAAAAAACCACCGCTACCAGCGGTGGTTTGTTTGCCGGAT
CAAGAGCTACCAACTCTTTTTCCGAAGGTAACTGGCTTCAGCAGAGCGCAGATACCAAATACTGTTCTTC
TAGTGTAGCCGTAGTTAGGCCACCACTTCAAGAACTCTGTAGCACCGCCTACATACCTCGCTCTGCTAAT
CCTGTTACCAGTGGCTGCTGCCAGTGGCGATAAGTCGTGTCTTACCGGGTTGGACTCAAGACGATAGTTA
CCGGATAAGGCGCAGCGGTCGGGCTGAACGGGGGGTTCGTGCACACAGCCCAGCTTGGAGCGAACGACCT
ACACCGAACTGAGATACCTACAGCGTGAGCTATGAGAAAGCGCCACGCTTCCCGAAGGGAGAAAGGCGGA
CAGGTATCCGGTAAGCGGCAGGGTCGGAACAGGAGAGCGCACGAGGGAGCTTCCAGGGGGAAACGCCTGG
TATCTTTATAGTCCTGTCGGGTTTCGCCACCTCTGACTTGAGCGTCGATTTTTGTGATGCTCGTCAGGGG
GGCGGAGCCTATGGAAAAACGCCAGCAACGCGGCCTTTTTACGGTTCCTGGCCTTTTGCTGGCCTTTTGC
TCACATGGCTCGACAGATCTTCAATATTGGCCATTAGCCATATTATTCATTGGTTATATAGCATAAATCA
ATATTGGCTATTGGCCATTGCATACGTTGTATCTATATCATAATATGTACATTTATATTGGCTCATGTCC
AATATGACCGCCATGTT
Features (pLannotate 1.2.2; 19 found; start..end, strand, type, name):
      3..380     +  enhancer       CMV enhancer: human cytomegalovirus immediate early enhancer
    381..592     +  promoter       CMV promoter: human cytomegalovirus (CMV) immediate early promoter
    753..885     +  intron         chimeric intron: chimera between introns from human β-globin and immunoglobulin heavy chain genes
    930..948     +  promoter       T7 promoter: promoter for bacteriophage T7 RNA polymerase
    991..2493    +  CDS            Chrnb2: ACHB2_RAT - Also known as Acrb2. Experimental evidence at protein level: Swiss-Prot protein existence level 1. After binding acetylcholine, the AChR responds by an extensive change in conformation that affects all subunits and leads to opening of an ion-conducting channel across the plasma membrane permeable to sodiun ions. From Rattus norvegicus (Rat).
   2570..2587    -  promoter       T3 promoter (fragment): promoter for bacteriophage T3 RNA polymerase
   2605..2726    -  polyA_signal   SV40 poly(A) signal: SV40 polyadenylation signal
   2749..2817    -  CDS            large T antigen (fragment): large T antigen from SV40 (simian virus 40)
   2841..2908    +  CDS            lacZα (fragment): LacZα fragment of β-galactosidase; lacZ fragment
   2912..3340    +  rep_origin     f1 ori (sequence partly withheld): f1 bacteriophage origin of replication; arrow indicates direction of (+) strand synthesis
   3368..3419    -  misc_feature   bom (fragment): basis of mobility region from pBR322
   3484..3841    +  promoter       SV40 promoter: SV40 enhancer and early promoter
   3892..4683    +  CDS            neo: KKA2_KLEPN - Also known as kan, nptII. Experimental evidence at protein level: Swiss-Prot protein existence level 1. Resistance to kanamycin, neomycin, paromomycin, ribostamycin, butirosin and gentamicin B. From Klebsiella pneumoniae.
   4750..4798    +  polyA_signal   poly(A) signal: synthetic polyadenylation signal
   4818..4872    -  misc_feature   bom (fragment): basis of mobility region from pBR322
   4974..5009    -  CDS            rop (fragment): Rop protein, which maintains plasmids at low copy number; rop
   5104..5208    +  promoter       AmpR promoter: bla
   5209..6069    +  CDS            AmpR: β-lactamase; bla; confers resistance to ampicillin, carbenicillin, and related antibiotics
   6240..6828    +  rep_origin     ori: high-copy-number ColE1/pMB1/pBR322/pUC origin of replication
