[The description below was written by a language model from this plasmid's Addgene catalogue record and pLannotate feature annotations shown in this document.]
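Description:
nAChR beta2 WT is a mammalian expression plasmid built on the pCIneo backbone that carries the wild-type mouse nicotinic acetylcholine receptor β2 subunit (Chrnb2). The insert is recorded as about 1.6 kb, cloned by restriction enzyme with EcoRI at the 5′ end. The full sequenced plasmid is about 7.0 kb. It is propagated in E. coli as a high-copy plasmid through a ColE1/pUC-type origin, with ampicillin selection from the β-lactamase gene. An f1 origin is also present and allows single-stranded DNA production.

Expression of the β2 coding sequence is driven by the human cytomegalovirus immediate-early enhancer and promoter. A chimeric β-globin/immunoglobulin intron follows the promoter and generally improves mRNA processing and expression, and transcripts are terminated by an SV40 late polyadenylation signal. A T7 promoter lies just upstream of the insert and a T3 promoter fragment lies downstream. The T7 site serves for sequencing and could support in vitro transcription. The automated annotation matched the open reading frame to the rat β2 protein, which most likely reflects the close similarity of the rodent orthologues, since the catalogue entry gives the species as mouse. No epitope or fluorescent tag is annotated, consistent with the "WT" designation.

A separate cassette places the neomycin phosphotransferase gene under the SV40 enhancer/early promoter with a synthetic poly(A) signal, allowing G418 selection of stably transfected mammalian cells. The associated publication studied the assembly, trafficking and nicotine-induced upregulation of α4β2 receptors using fluorescently labelled subunits in clonal mammalian cells and cultured midbrain neurons. In that context, this plasmid plausibly supplies the untagged β2 subunit for co-expression with an α4 partner.
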