Addgene plasmid #24272: nAChR beta2 WT
Depositing lab: Henry Lester. Depositing organization: California Institute of Technology. Publication: Assembly of alpha4beta2 nicotinic acetylcholine receptors assessed with functional fluorescently labeled subunits: effects of localization, trafficking, and nicotine-induced upregulation in clonal mammalian cells and in cultured midbrain neurons. Nashmi R, Dickinson ME, McKinney S, Jareb M, Labarca C, Fraser SE, Lester HA. J Neurosci. 2003 Dec 17. 23(37):11554-67. PubMed 14684858.
Backbone
  Vector backbone: pCIneo
  Backbone size w/o insert (bp): 5472
  Vector type: Mammalian Expression
  Selectable markers: Neomycin (select with G418)
Growth in bacteria
  Bacterial resistance: Ampicillin, 100 μg/mL
  Growth temperature: 37°C
  Growth strain: DH5alpha
  Copy number: High Copy
Gene/Insert
  Gene/Insert name: nAChR beta2 WT (alt name: nicotinic receptor)
  Species: M. musculus (mouse)
  Insert size (bp): 1568
  Entrez Gene: Chrnb2 (a.k.a. Acrb-2, Acrb2, C030030P04Rik, [b]2-nAchR)
  Cloning method: Restriction Enzyme; 5′ cloning site EcoRI (unknown if destroyed)
  Sequencing primers: 5′ T7
Resource information
  A portion of this plasmid was derived from a plasmid made by: Jerry Stitzel, University of Michigan, Ann Arbor, MI
Terms and licenses: Academic/Nonprofit Terms; Industry Terms: Not Available to Industry
How to cite: nAChR beta2 WT was a gift from Henry Lester (Addgene plasmid # 24272 ; http://n2t.net/addgene:24272 ; RRID:Addgene_24272)
